Addgene plasmid #55957: mPlum-CENPB-N-22
Purpose: Localization: Nucleus/Centromeres, Excitation: 590, Emission: 649
Depositing lab: Michael Davidson. Depositing organization: Florida State University, Tallahassee. Publication: The fluorescent protein palette: tools for cellular imaging. Day RN, Davidson MW. Chem Soc Rev. 2009 Oct;38(10):2887-921. doi: 10.1039/b901966a. Epub 2009 Aug 4. PubMed 19771335.
Backbone
  Vector backbone: mPlum-N1
  Backbone size w/o insert (bp): 4750
  Vector type: Mammalian Expression
  Selectable markers: Neomycin (select with G418)
Growth in bacteria
  Bacterial resistance: Kanamycin, 50 μg/mL
  Growth temperature: 37°C
  Growth strain: DH5alpha
  Copy number: High Copy
Gene/Insert
  Gene/Insert name: CENPB (alt name: NM_001810.5)
  Species: H. sapiens (human)
  Mutation: aa 1-169 of CENPB (DNA Binding Domain)
  Entrez Gene: CENPB
  Promoter: CMV
  Tag / fusion protein: mPlum (C terminal on backbone)
  Cloning method: Unknown
  Sequencing primers: 5′ CMV-F; 3′ SV40pA-R
Terms and licenses: Academic/Nonprofit Terms; Industry Terms: Not Available to Industry
Depositor comments: . Excitation = 590; Emission = 649
How to cite: mPlum-CENPB-N-22 was a gift from Michael Davidson (Addgene plasmid # 55957 ; http://n2t.net/addgene:55957 ; RRID:Addgene_55957)
