[The description below was written by a language model from this plasmid's Addgene catalogue record.]
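Description:
mPlum-CENPB-N-22 is a mammalian expression plasmid built on the mPlum-N1 backbone (about 4.75 kb without the insert), an N1-style fusion vector in which a gene of interest is placed upstream of the fluorescent protein coding sequence. It is maintained as a high-copy plasmid in E. coli under kanamycin selection, and it carries a neomycin resistance marker so that transfected mammalian cells can be selected with G418. The record does not include a feature table, so the origins of replication and the promoter driving the resistance cassette are not stated. The use of an SV40 polyA reverse sequencing primer suggests that an SV40 polyadenylation signal lies downstream of the fusion.

The insert is a fragment of human CENPB encoding amino acids 1–169, which the record identifies as the DNA-binding domain of centromere protein B. It is expressed from the CMV promoter, a strong constitutive promoter in most mammalian cell lines, and is fused at its C-terminus to mPlum, a far-red monomeric fluorescent protein with excitation at 590 nm and emission at 649 nm. The "22" in the name probably refers to the length of the linker between the two parts, but the record does not confirm this. Because the CENPB DNA-binding domain recognises centromeric DNA, the fusion concentrates at centromeres within the nucleus. The construct therefore serves as a far-red localization marker for imaging centromeres in live or fixed mammalian cells, and its long-wavelength emission makes it suitable for combining with green or yellow reporters in multicolour experiments. The cloning method is not recorded.
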