>Addgene plasmid #55957 | mPlum-CENPB-N-22 | depositor partial sequence | sequence record 86862 | insert sequence
ACGTCAGATCCGCTAGCCACCATGGGCCCCAAGCGGCGGCAGCTGACGTTCCGGGAGAAGTCGCGGATCA
TCCAGGAGGTGGAGGAGAACCCGGACCTACGCAAGGGCGAGATCGCGCGGCGCTTCAACATCCCGCCGTC
CACGCTGAGCACGATCCTGAAGAACAAGCGCGCCATCCTGGCGTCGGAGCGCAAGTACGGGGTGGCCTCC
ACCTGCCGCAAGACCAACAAGCTGTCTCCCTACGACAAGCTCGAGGGCTTGCTCATCGCCTGGTTCCAGC
AGATCCGCGCCGCCGGCCTGCCGGTCAAGGGCATCATCCTCAAGGAGAAGGCGCTGCGCATAGCCGAGGA
GCTGGGCATGGACGACTTCACCGCCTCCAACGGCTGGCTGGACCGCTTCCGCCGGCGCCACGGCGTGGTG
TCCTGCAGCGGCGTGGCCCGCGCCCGCGCGCGAAACGCTGCCCCCCGCACCCCGGCGGCGCCTGCCAGTC
CGGCCGCGGTGCCCTCGGAGGGCAGTGGCGGGAGCACTCTCGAGCTCAAGCTTCGAATTCTGCAGTCGAC
GGTACCGCGGGCCCGGGATCCACCGGTGGCTACCATGGTGAGCAAGGGCGAGGAGGTCATCAAGGAGTTC
ATGCGCTTCAAGGAGCACATGGAGGGCTCCGTGAACGGCCACGAGTTCGAGATCGAGGGCGAGGGCGAGG
GCCGCCCCTACGAGGGCACCCAGACCGCCAGGCTGAAGGTGACCAAGGGTGGCCCCCTGCCCTTCGCCTG
GGACATCCTGTCCCCTCAGATCATGTACGGCTCCAAGGCCTACGTGAAGCACCCCGCCGACATCCCCGAC
TACTTGAAGCTGTCCTTCCCCGAGGGCTTCAAGTGGGAGCGCGTGATGAACTTCGAGGACGGCGGCGTGG
TGACCGTGACCCAGGACTCCTCCCTGCAGGACGGCGAGTTCATCTACAAGGTGAAGGTGCGCGGCACCAA
CTTCCCCTCCGACGGCCCCGTAATGCAGAAGAAGACCATGGGCTGGGAGGCCTCCTCCGAGCGGATGTAC
CCCGAGGACGGCGCCCTGAAGGGCGAGATGAAGATGAGGCTGAGGCTGAAGGACGGCGGCCACTACGACG
CCGAGGTCAAGACCACCTACATGGCCAAGAAGCCCGTGCAGCTGCCCGGCGCCTACAAGACCGACATCAA
GCTGGACATCACCTCCCACAACGAGGACTACACCATCGTGGAACAGTACGAGCGCGCCGAGGGCCGCCAC
TCCACCGGCGCCTAAGCGGCCGCGACTCTAG
