LOCUS       Exported 5188 bp ds-DNA circular SYN 12-MAY-2021
DEFINITION  Localization: Nucleus/Centromeres, Excitation: 590, Emission: 649.
ACCESSION   .
VERSION     .
KEYWORDS    mPlum-CENPB-N-22
SOURCE      synthetic DNA construct
  ORGANISM  synthetic DNA construct
REFERENCE   1 (bases 1 to 5188)
  AUTHORS   Day RN, Davidson MW
  TITLE     The fluorescent protein palette: tools for cellular imaging.
  JOURNAL   Chem Soc Rev. 2009 Oct;38(10):2887-921. doi: 10.1039/b901966a. Epub
            2009 Aug 4.
  PUBMED    19771335
REFERENCE   2 (bases 1 to 5188)
  AUTHORS   .
  TITLE     Direct Submission
  JOURNAL   Exported May 12, 2021 from SnapGene Server 1.1.58
            http://www.snapgene.com
FEATURES             Location/Qualifiers
     source          1..5188
                     /organism="synthetic DNA construct"
                     /mol_type="other DNA"
     enhancer        1..304
                     /label=CMV enhancer
                     /note="human cytomegalovirus immediate early enhancer"
     promoter        305..508
                     /label=CMV promoter
                     /note="human cytomegalovirus (CMV) immediate early
                     promoter"
     primer_bind     459..479
                     /label=CMV-F
                     /note="Human CMV immediate early promoter, forward primer"
     regulatory      535..544
                     /regulatory_class="other"
                     /note="vertebrate consensus sequence for strong initiation
                     of translation (Kozak, 1987)"
     misc_feature    1048..1100
                     /label=MCS
                     /note="multiple cloning site"
     CDS             1114..1794
                     /codon_start=1
                     /product="far-red monomeric derivative of DsRed fluorescent
                     protein (Wang et al., 2004)"
                     /label=mPlum
                     /note="mammalian codon-optimized"
                     /translation="MVSKGEEVIKEFMRFKEHMEGSVNGHEFEIEGEGEGRPYEGTQTA
                     RLKVTKGGPLPFAWDILSPQIMYGSKAYVKHPADIPDYLKLSFPEGFKWERVMNFEDGG
                     VVTVTQDSSLQDGEFIYKVKVRGTNFPSDGPVMQKKTMGWEASSERMYPEDGALKGEMK
                     MRLRLKDGGHYDAEVKTTYMAKKPVQLPGAYKTDIKLDITSHNEDYTIVEQYERAEGRH
                     STGA"
     primer_bind     1515..1534
                     /label=mCherry-F
                     /note="mCherry, forward primer"
     primer_bind     1709..1732
                     /label=DsRed1-C
                     /note="DsRed1, forward primer"
     polyA_signal    1916..2037
                     /label=SV40 poly(A) signal
                     /note="SV40 polyadenylation signal"
     primer_bind     complement(1953..1972)
                     /label=SV40pA-R
                     /note="SV40 polyA, reverse primer"
     primer_bind     2007..2026
                     /label=EBV-rev
                     /note="SV40 polyA terminator, reverse primer"
     rep_origin      complement(2044..2499)
                     /direction=LEFT
                     /label=f1 ori
                     /note="f1 bacteriophage origin of replication; arrow
                     indicates direction of (+) strand synthesis"
     primer_bind     complement(2181..2202)
                     /label=F1ori-F
                     /note="F1 origin, forward primer"
     primer_bind     2393..2412
                     /label=F1ori-R
                     /note="F1 origin, reverse primer"
     promoter        2526..2630
                     /gene="bla"
                     /label=AmpR promoter
     promoter        2632..2989
                     /label=SV40 promoter
                     /note="SV40 enhancer and early promoter"
     primer_bind     complement(2655..2675)
                     /label=pBABE 3'
                     /note="SV40 enhancer, reverse primer for pBABE vectors"
     rep_origin      2840..2975
                     /label=SV40 ori
                     /note="SV40 origin of replication"
     primer_bind     2902..2921
                     /label=SV40pro-F
                     /note="SV40 promoter/origin, forward primer"
     CDS             3024..3818
                     /codon_start=1
                     /gene="aph(3')-II (or nptII)"
                     /product="aminoglycoside phosphotransferase from Tn5"
                     /label=NeoR/KanR
                     /note="confers resistance to neomycin, kanamycin, and G418
                     (Geneticin(R))"
                     /translation="MIEQDGLHAGSPAAWVERLFGYDWAQQTIGCSDAAVFRLSAQGRP
                     VLFVKTDLSGALNELQDEAARLSWLATTGVPCAAVLDVVTEAGRDWLLLGEVPGQDLLS
                     SHLAPAEKVSIMADAMRRLHTLDPATCPFDHQAKHRIERARTRMEAGLVDQDDLDEEHQ
                     GLAPAELFARLKASMPDGEDLVVTHGDACLPNIMVENGRFSGFIDCGRLGVADRYQDIA
                     LATRDIAEELGGEWADRFLVLYGIAAPDSQRIAFYRLLDEFF"
     primer_bind     complement(3078..3097)
                     /label=Neo-R
                     /note="Neomycin resistance gene, reverse primer"
     primer_bind     3688..3707
                     /label=Neo-F
                     /note="Neomycin resistance gene, forward primer"
     primer_bind     complement(4006..4025)
                     /label=TK-pA-R
                     /note="Thymidine kinase polyA, reverse primer"
     polyA_signal    4050..4097
                     /label=HSV TK poly(A) signal
                     /note="herpes simplex virus thymidine kinase
                     polyadenylation signal (Cole and Stacy, 1985)"
     rep_origin      4426..5014
                     /direction=RIGHT
                     /label=ori
                     /note="high-copy-number ColE1/pMB1/pBR322/pUC origin of
                     replication"
     primer_bind     4915..4934
                     /label=pBR322ori-F
                     /note="pBR322 origin, forward primer"
ORIGIN
        1 cgttacataa cttacggtaa atggcccgcc tggctgaccg cccaacgacc cccgcccatt
       61 gacgtcaata atgacgtatg ttcccatagt aacgccaata gggactttcc attgacgtca
      121 atgggtggag tatttacggt aaactgccca cttggcagta catcaagtgt atcatatgcc
      181 aagtacgccc cctattgacg tcaatgacgg taaatggccc gcctggcatt atgcccagta
      241 catgacctta tgggactttc ctacttggca gtacatctac gtattagtca tcgctattac
      301 catggtgatg cggttttggc agtacatcaa tgggcgtgga tagcggtttg actcacgggg
      361 atttccaagt ctccacccca ttgacgtcaa tgggagtttg ttttggcacc aaaatcaacg
      421 ggactttcca aaatgtcgta acaactccgc cccattgacg caaatgggcg gtaggcgtgt
      481 acggtgggag gtctatataa gcagagctgg tttagtgaac cgtcagatcc gctagccacc
      541 atgggcccca agcggcggca gctgacgttc cgggagaagt cgcggatcat ccaggaggtg
      601 gaggagaacc cggacctacg caagggcgag atcgcgcggc gcttcaacat cccgccgtcc
      661 acgctgagca cgatcctgaa gaacaagcgc gccatcctgg cgtcggagcg caagtacggg
      721 gtggcctcca cctgccgcaa gaccaacaag ctgtctccct acgacaagct cgagggcttg
      781 ctcatcgcct ggttccagca gatccgcgcc gccggcctgc cggtcaaggg catcatcctc
      841 aaggagaagg cgctgcgcat agccgaggag ctgggcatgg acgacttcac cgcctccaac
      901 ggctggctgg accgcttccg ccggcgccac ggcgtggtgt cctgcagcgg cgtggcccgc
      961 gcccgcgcgc gaaacgctgc cccccgcacc ccggcggcgc ctgccagtcc ggccgcggtg
     1021 ccctcggagg gcagtggcgg gagcactctc gagctcaagc ttcgaattct gcagtcgacg
     1081 gtaccgcggg cccgggatcc accggtggct accatggtga gcaagggcga ggaggtcatc
     1141 aaggagttca tgcgcttcaa ggagcacatg gagggctccg tgaacggcca cgagttcgag
     1201 atcgagggcg agggcgaggg ccgcccctac gagggcaccc agaccgccag gctgaaggtg
     1261 accaagggtg gccccctgcc cttcgcctgg gacatcctgt cccctcagat catgtacggc
     1321 tccaaggcct acgtgaagca ccccgccgac atccccgact acttgaagct gtccttcccc
     1381 gagggcttca agtgggagcg cgtgatgaac ttcgaggacg gcggcgtggt gaccgtgacc
     1441 caggactcct ccctgcagga cggcgagttc atctacaagg tgaaggtgcg cggcaccaac
     1501 ttcccctccg acggccccgt aatgcagaag aagaccatgg gctgggaggc ctcctccgag
     1561 cggatgtacc ccgaggacgg cgccctgaag ggcgagatga agatgaggct gaggctgaag
     1621 gacggcggcc actacgacgc cgaggtcaag accacctaca tggccaagaa gcccgtgcag
     1681 ctgcccggcg cctacaagac cgacatcaag ctggacatca cctcccacaa cgaggactac
     1741 accatcgtgg aacagtacga gcgcgccgag ggccgccact ccaccggcgc ctaagcggcc
     1801 gcgactctag atcataatca gccataccac atttgtagag gttttacttg ctttaaaaaa
     1861 cctcccacac ctccccctga acctgaaaca taaaatgaat gcaattgttg ttgttaactt
     1921 gtttattgca gcttataatg gttacaaata aagcaatagc atcacaaatt tcacaaataa
     1981 agcatttttt tcactgcatt ctagttgtgg tttgtccaaa ctcatcaatg tatcttaagg
     2041 cgtaaattgt aagcgttaat attttgttaa aattcgcgtt aaatttttgt taaatcagct
     2101 cattttttaa ccaataggcc gaaatcggca aaatccctta taaatcaaaa gaatagaccg
     2161 agatagggtt gagtgttgtt ccagtttgga acaagagtcc actattaaag aacgtggact
     2221 ccaacgtcaa aggnnnnnnn nnnnnnnnnn nnnnnnnnnn nnnnnnnnnn nnnnnnnnnn
     2281 nntnnnnnnn nnnnnnnnnn nnnnnnnnnn nnnnnnnnnn nnnnnnnnnn nnnnnnnnnn
     2341 nnnnnnnnnn nnnnnnnnnn nnnnnnnnnn nnnngnnnnn nnnnnnnnnn nnnnnnnnnn
     2401 nnnnnnnnnn nnnnnnnnnn nnnnnnnnnn nnnnnnnnnn nnnnnnnnnn nnnnnnnnnn
     2461 nnnnnnnnnn nnnnnnnnnn nnnnnnnnnn nnnnnnnnnc aggtggcact tttcggggaa
     2521 atgtgcgcgg aacccctatt tgtttatttt tctaaataca ttcaaatatg tatccgctca
     2581 tgagacaata accctgataa atgcttcaat aatattgaaa aaggaagagt cctgaggcgg
     2641 aaagaaccag ctgtggaatg tgtgtcagtt agggtgtgga aagtccccag gctccccagc
     2701 aggcagaagt atgcaaagca tgcatctcaa ttagtcagca accaggtgtg gaaagtcccc
     2761 aggctcccca gcaggcagaa gtatgcaaag catgcatctc aattagtcag caaccatagt
     2821 cccgccccta actccgccca tcccgcccct aactccgccc agttccgccc attctccgcc
     2881 ccatggctga ctaatttttt ttatttatgc agaggccgag gccgcctcgg cctctgagct
     2941 attccagaag tagtgaggag gcttttttgg aggcctaggc ttttgcaaag atcgatcaag
     3001 agacaggatg aggatcgttt cgcatgattg aacaagatgg attgcacgca ggttctccgg
     3061 ccgcttgggt ggagaggcta ttcggctatg actgggcaca acagacaatc ggctgctctg
     3121 atgccgccgt gttccggctg tcagcgcagg ggcgcccggt tctttttgtc aagaccgacc
     3181 tgtccggtgc cctgaatgaa ctgcaagacg aggcagcgcg gctatcgtgg ctggccacga
     3241 cgggcgttcc ttgcgcagct gtgctcgacg ttgtcactga agcgggaagg gactggctgc
     3301 tattgggcga agtgccgggg caggatctcc tgtcatctca ccttgctcct gccgagaaag
     3361 tatccatcat ggctgatgca atgcggcggc tgcatacgct tgatccggct acctgcccat
     3421 tcgaccacca agcgaaacat cgcatcgagc gagcacgtac tcggatggaa gccggtcttg
     3481 tcgatcagga tgatctggac gaagagcatc aggggctcgc gccagccgaa ctgttcgcca
     3541 ggctcaaggc gagcatgccc gacggcgagg atctcgtcgt gacccatggc gatgcctgct
     3601 tgccgaatat catggtggaa aatggccgct tttctggatt catcgactgt ggccggctgg
     3661 gtgtggcgga ccgctatcag gacatagcgt tggctacccg tgatattgct gaagagcttg
     3721 gcggcgaatg ggctgaccgc ttcctcgtgc tttacggtat cgccgctccc gattcgcagc
     3781 gcatcgcctt ctatcgcctt cttgacgagt tcttctgagc gggactctgg ggttcgaaat
     3841 gaccgaccaa gcgacgccca acctgccatc acgagatttc gattccaccg ccgccttcta
     3901 tgaaaggttg ggcttcggaa tcgttttccg ggacgccggc tggatgatcc tccagcgcgg
     3961 ggatctcatg ctggagttct tcgcccaccc tagggggagg ctaactgaaa cacggaagga
     4021 gacaataccg gaaggaaccc gcgctatgac ggcaataaaa agacagaata aaacgcacgg
     4081 tgttgggtcg tttgttcata aacgcggggt tcggtcccag ggctggcact ctgtcgatac
     4141 cccaccgaga ccccattggg gccaatacgc ccgcgtttct tccttttccc caccccaccc
     4201 cccaagttcg ggtgaaggcc cagggctcgc agccaacgtc ggggcggcag gccctgccat
     4261 agcctcaggt tactcatata tactttagat tgatttaaaa cttcattttt aatttaaaag
     4321 gatctaggtg aagatccttt ttgataatct catgaccaaa atcccttaac gtgagttttc
     4381 gttccactga gcgtcagacc ccgtagaaaa gatcaaagga tcttcttgag atcctttttt
     4441 tctgcgcgta atctgctgct tgcaaacaaa aaaaccaccg ctaccagcgg tggtttgttt
     4501 gccggatcaa gagctaccaa ctctttttcc gaaggtaact ggcttcagca gagcgcagat
     4561 accaaatact gttcttctag tgtagccgta gttaggccac cacttcaaga actctgtagc
     4621 accgcctaca tacctcgctc tgctaatcct gttaccagtg gctgctgcca gtggcgataa
     4681 gtcgtgtctt accgggttgg actcaagacg atagttaccg gataaggcgc agcggtcggg
     4741 ctgaacgggg ggttcgtgca cacagcccag cttggagcga acgacctaca ccgaactgag
     4801 atacctacag cgtgagctat gagaaagcgc cacgcttccc gaagggagaa aggcggacag
     4861 gtatccggta agcggcaggg tcggaacagg agagcgcacg agggagcttc cagggggaaa
     4921 cgcctggtat ctttatagtc ctgtcgggtt tcgccacctc tgacttgagc gtcgattttt
     4981 gtgatgctcg tcaggggggc ggagcctatg gaaaaacgcc agcaacgcgg cctttttacg
     5041 gttcctggcc ttttgctggc cttttgctca catgttcttt cctgcgttat cccctgattc
     5101 tgtggataac cgtattaccg ccatgcatta gttattaata gtaatcaatt acggggtcat
     5161 tagttcatag cccatatatg gagttccg
//
